Addgene plasmid #227855: pcDNA 3.3 C-FLAG PDZD8(840-1154aa)
Purpose: Used for transfection of cells for expression of C-FLAG PDZD8 (840-1154aa)
Depositing lab: Sheng-cai Lin. Depositing organization: Xiamen University. Publication: AMPK targets PDZD8 to trigger carbon source shift from glucose to glutamine. Li M, Wang Y, Wei X, Cai WF, Wu J, Zhu M, Wang Y, Liu YH, Xiong J, Qu Q, Chen Y, Tian X, Yao L, Xie R, Li X, Chen S, Huang X, Zhang C, Xie C, Wu Y, Xu Z, Zhang B, Jiang B, Wang ZC, Li Q, Li G, Lin SY, Yu L, Piao HL, Deng X, Han J, Zhang CS, Lin SC. Cell Res. 2024 Jun 19. doi: 10.1038/s41422-024-00985-6. PubMed 38898113.
Backbone
  Vector backbone: pcDNA
  Vector type: Mammalian Expression
Growth in bacteria
  Bacterial resistance: Ampicillin, 100 μg/mL
  Growth temperature: 37°C
  Growth strain: DH5alpha
  Copy number: High Copy
Gene/Insert
  Gene/Insert name: PDZD8
  Species: H. sapiens (human)
  Mutation: aa 840-1154 only
  Entrez Gene: PDZD8 (a.k.a. IDDADF, PDZK8)
  Tag / fusion protein: FLAG (C terminal on insert)
  Cloning method: Ligation Independent Cloning
Terms and licenses: Academic/Nonprofit Terms; Industry Terms: Not Available to Industry
How to cite: pcDNA 3.3 C-FLAG PDZD8(840-1154aa) was a gift from Sheng-cai Lin (Addgene plasmid # 227855 ; http://n2t.net/addgene:227855 ; RRID:Addgene_227855)
