[The description below was written by a language model from this plasmid's Addgene catalogue record and pLannotate feature annotations shown in this document.]
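Description:
pcDNA 3.3 C-FLAG PDZD8(840-1154aa) is a mammalian expression plasmid of about 6.4 kb, built on a pcDNA-type backbone and intended for transfection into cultured cells. It is maintained in E. coli as a high-copy plasmid through a ColE1/pUC-type origin and is selected with ampicillin via the β-lactamase gene and its bla promoter. The backbone also carries an f1 phage origin and small remnants of lac regulatory sequence (lac promoter, operator, CAP site and a lacI fragment) and of the pBR322 bom region, which are cloning-vector leftovers rather than functional parts of the expression unit.

The payload is a truncated human PDZD8 coding sequence comprising only residues 840–1154, the C-terminal portion of the protein, inserted by ligation-independent cloning. PDZD8 is annotated as a tethering protein linking the endoplasmic reticulum and mitochondria, needed for Ca2+ transfer between them. The fragment is driven by the human cytomegalovirus immediate-early enhancer and promoter and is followed in frame by a C-terminal FLAG epitope; the annotation tool matches this short segment to part of a 3xFLAG element, and its length is consistent with a single FLAG tag. Transcripts are terminated at a herpes simplex virus thymidine kinase polyadenylation signal. A separate cassette with the SV40 enhancer/early promoter, the neomycin phosphotransferase gene and an SV40 poly(A) signal would allow G418 selection of stable transfectants; the adjacent ble fragment is a partial sequence only.

The construct serves to express a FLAG-tagged PDZD8 C-terminal fragment, which suits detection or immunoprecipitation with anti-FLAG reagents and domain-mapping experiments. The associated study concerns AMPK targeting of PDZD8 in the shift from glucose to glutamine use.
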