Features (pLannotate 1.2.2; 19 found; start..end, strand, type, name):
    733..837     -  promoter       AmpR promoter: bla
    896..948     -  misc_feature   bom (fragment): basis of mobility region from pBR322
   1103..1482    +  enhancer       CMV enhancer: human cytomegalovirus immediate early enhancer
   1483..1686    +  promoter       CMV promoter: human cytomegalovirus (CMV) immediate early promoter
   1816..2760    +  CDS            PDZD8 (fragment): PDZD8_HUMAN - Also known as PDZK8. Experimental evidence at protein level: Swiss-Prot protein existence level 1. Molecular tethering protein that connects endoplasmic reticulum and mitochondria membranes (PubMed:29097544). PDZD8-dependent endoplasmic reticulum-mitochondria membrane tethering is essential for endoplasmic reticulum-mitochondria Ca(2+) transfer (PubMed:29097544). In neurons, involved in the regulation of dendritic Ca(2+) dynamics by regulating mitochondrial Ca(2+) uptake in neurons (PubMed:29097544). Plays an indirect role in the regulation of cell morphology and cytoskeletal org
   2781..2801    +  CDS            3xFLAG (fragment): three tandem FLAG® epitope tags
   2896..2944    +  polyA_signal   HSV TK poly(A) signal: herpes simplex virus thymidine kinase polyadenylation signal (Cole and Stacy, 1985)
   3035..3051    -  polyA_signal   bGH poly(A) signal (fragment): bovine growth hormone polyadenylation signal
   3146..3574    +  rep_origin     f1 ori (sequence partly withheld): f1 bacteriophage origin of replication; arrow indicates direction of (+) strand synthesis
   3588..3917    +  promoter       SV40 promoter: SV40 enhancer and early promoter
   3984..4775    +  CDS            neo: KKA2_KLEPN - Also known as kan, nptII. Experimental evidence at protein level: Swiss-Prot protein existence level 1. Resistance to kanamycin, neomycin, paromomycin, ribostamycin, butirosin and gentamicin B. From Klebsiella pneumoniae.
   4801..4959    +  CDS            ble (fragment): BLE_KLEPN - Experimental evidence at protein level: Swiss-Prot protein existence level 1. Binding protein with a strong affinity to the bleomycin family of antibiotics. Binds to CL990; an antimitotic-antibiotic compound. From Klebsiella pneumoniae.
   4954..5075    +  polyA_signal   SV40 poly(A) signal: SV40 polyadenylation signal
   5148..5164    -  protein_bind   lac operator: The lac repressor binds to the lac operator to inhibit transcription in E. coli. This inhibition can be relieved by adding lactose or isopropyl-β-D-thiogalactopyranoside (IPTG). lac repressor encoded by lacI
   5172..5202    -  promoter       lac promoter: promoter for the E. coli lac operon
   5217..5238    -  protein_bind   CAP binding site: CAP binding activates transcription in the presence of cAMP. E. coli catabolite activator protein
   5251..5343    -  CDS            lacI (fragment): lac repressor; lacI; The lac repressor binds to the lac operator to inhibit transcription in E. coli. This inhibition can be relieved by adding lactose or isopropyl-β-D-thiogalactopyranoside (IPTG).
   5526..6114    -  rep_origin     ori: high-copy-number ColE1/pMB1/pBR322/pUC origin of replication
   6285..732     -  CDS            AmpR (across the origin): β-lactamase; bla; confers resistance to ampicillin, carbenicillin, and related antibiotics
>Addgene plasmid #227855 | pcDNA 3.3 C-FLAG PDZD8(840-1154aa) | addgene full sequence | sequence record 479450 | Addgene NGS Result
AATGATACCGCGAGACCCACGCTCACCGGCTCCAGATTTATCAGCAATAAACCAGCCAGCCGGAAGGGCC
GAGCGCAGAAGTGGTCCTGCAACTTTATCCGCCTCCATCCAGTCTATTAATTGTTGCCGGGAAGCTAGAG
TAAGTAGTTCGCCAGTTAATAGTTTGCGCAACGTTGTTGCCATTGCTACAGGCATCGTGGTGTCACGCTC
GTCGTTTGGTATGGCTTCATTCAGCTCCGGTTCCCAACGATCAAGGCGAGTTACATGATCCCCCATGTTG
TGCAAAAAAGCGGTTAGCTCCTTCGGTCCTCCGATCGTTGTCAGAAGTAAGTTGGCCGCAGTGTTATCAC
TCATGGTTATGGCAGCACTGCATAATTCTCTTACTGTCATGCCATCCGTAAGATGCTTTTCTGTGACTGG
TGAGTACTCAACCAAGTCATTCTGAGAATAGTGTATGCGGCGACCGAGTTGCTCTTGCCCGGCGTCAATA
CGGGATAATACCGCGCCACATAGCAGAACTTTAAAAGTGCTCATCATTGGAAAACGTTCTTCGGGGCGAA
AACTCTCAAGGATCTTACCGCTGTTGAGATCCAGTTCGATGTAACCCACTCGTGCACCCAACTGATCTTC
AGCATCTTTTACTTTCACCAGCGTTTCTGGGTGAGCAAAAACAGGAAGGCAAAATGCCGCAAAAAAGGGA
ATAAGGGCGACACGGAAATGTTGAATACTCATACTCTTCCTTTTTCAATATTATTGAAGCATTTATCAGG
GTTATTGTCTCATGAGCGGATACATATTTGAATGTATTTAGAAAAATAAACAAATAGGGGTTCCGCGCAC
ATTTCCCCGAAAAGTGCCACCTGACGTCGACGGATCGGGAGATCTCCCGATCCCCTATGGTGCACTCTCA
GTACAATCTGCTCTGATGCCGCATAGTTAAGCCAGTATCTGCTCCCTGCTTGTGTGTTGGAGGTCGCTGA
GTAGTGCGCGAGCAAAATTTAAGCTACAACAAGGCAAGGCTTGACCGACAATTGCATGAAGAATCTGCTT
AGGGTTAGGCGTTTTGCGCTGCTTCGCGATGTACGGGCCAGATATACGCGTTGACATTGATTATTGACTA
GTTATTAATAGTAATCAATTACGGGGTCATTAGTTCATAGCCCATATATGGAGTTCCGCGTTACATAACT
TACGGTAAATGGCCCGCCTGGCTGACCGCCCAACGACCCCCGCCCATTGACGTCAATAATGACGTATGTT
CCCATAGTAACGCCAATAGGGACTTTCCATTGACGTCAATGGGTGGAGTATTTACGGTAAACTGCCCACT
TGGCAGTACATCAAGTGTATCATATGCCAAGTACGCCCCCTATTGACGTCAATGACGGTAAATGGCCCGC
CTGGCATTATGCCCAGTACATGACCTTATGGGACTTTCCTACTTGGCAGTACATCTACGTATTAGTCATC
GCTATTACCATGGTGATGCGGTTTTGGCAGTACATCAATGGGCGTGGATAGCGGTTTGACTCACGGGGAT
TTCCAAGTCTCCACCCCATTGACGTCAATGGGAGTTTGTTTTGGCACCAAAATCAACGGGACTTTCCAAA
ATGTCGTAACAACTCCGCCCCATTGACGCAAATGGGCGGTAGGCGTGTACGGTGGGAGGTCTATATAAGC
AGAGCTCGTTTAGTGAACCGTCAGATCGCCTGGAGACGCCATCCACGCTGTTTTGACCTCCATAGAAGAC
ACCGGGACCGATCCAGCCTCCGGACTGAGCTCCTTAAGGTTAACTCTAGAGAATTCGGATCCATGAAACA
CAGTTTTCAGGATACTCAGTTCCAGAACCCAACATGGTGTGACTACTGTAAGAAAAAAGTTTGGACTAAA
GCAGCTTCCCAGTGTATGTTTTGTGCTTATGTTTGCCATAAAAAATGTCAAGAAAAGTGTCTAGCTGAGA
CTTCTGTTTGTGGAGCAACTGATAGGCGAATAGACAGGACACTGAAAAACCTTAGGCTGGAAGGACAGGA
AACCCTCTTAGGCCTGCCTCCTCGTGTTGATGCTGAAGCTAGCAAGTCAGTCAATAAAACAACAGGTTTG
ACAAGGCATATTATCAATACTAGTTCTCGTTTATTAAATTTGCGTCAAGTCTCTAAAACTCGCCTTTCTG
AACCAGGAACCGATCTCGTAGAACCTTCACCAAAACACACACCCAACACGTCAGACAACGAAGGCAGTGA
CACGGAGGTCTGTGGTCCAAACAGTCCTTCTAAACGGGGAAACAGCACAGGAATAAAGTTAGTGAGAAAA
GAGGGTGGTCTGGATGACAGTGTTTTCATTGCAGTTAAAGAAATTGGTCGTGATCTGTACAGGGGCTTGC
CTACAGAGGAAAGGATCCAGAAACTAGAGTTCATGTTGGATAAGCTACAGAATGAAATTGATCAGGAGTT
GGAACACAATAATTCCCTTGTTAGAGAAGAAAAAGAGACAACTGATACAAGGAAAAAATCACTTCTTTCT
GCTGCCTTAGCTAAATCAGGTGAAAGGCTACAAGCTCTAACACTTCTTATGATTCACTACAGAGCAGGCA
TTGAAGATATAGAAACTTTAGAAAGTCTGTCTTTAGACCAGCACTCCAAAAAAATAAGCAAGTACACAGA
TGATACAGAAGAAGACCTTGATAATGAAATAAGCCAACTAATAGACTCTCAGCCATTCAGCAGCATATCA
GATGACTTATTTGGCCCATCCGAGTCTGTGCTCGAGCCATGGAAGCTTATGGACTACAAAGACGATGACG
ACAAGGATATCTAACTGACTGAACCGGTGGTACCAAACGGGGGAGGCTAACTGAAACACGGAAGGAGACA
ATACCGGAAGGAACCCGCGCTATGACGGCAATAAAAAGACAGAATAAAACGCACGGGTGTTGGGTCGTTT
GTTCATAAACGCGGGGTTCGGTCCCAGGGCTGGCACTCTGTCGATACCCCACCGAGACCCCATTGGGGCC
AATACGCCCGCGTTTCTTCCTTTTCCCCACCCCACCCCCCAAGTTCGGGTGAAGGCCCAGGGCTCGCAGC
CAACGTCGGGGCGGCAGGCCCTGCCATAGCAGATCTGCGCAGCTGGGGCTCTAGGGGGTATCCCC
[124 nt withheld, positions 3146-3269]
C
[91 nt withheld, positions 3271-3361]
A
[49 nt withheld, positions 3363-3411]
CCTTTGACGTTGGAGTCCACGTTCTTT
[37 nt withheld, positions 3439-3475]
ACCCTATCTCGGTCTATTCTTTTGATTTATAAGGGATTTTGCCGATTTCGGCCTATTGGTTAAAAAATGA
GCTGATTTAACAAAAATTTAACGCGAATTAATTCTGTGGAATGTGTGTCAGTTAGGGTGTGGAAAGTCCC
CAGGCTCCCCAGCAGGCAGAAGTATGCAAAGCATGCATCTCAATTAGTCAGCAACCAGGTGTGGAAAGTC
CCCAGGCTCCCCAGCAGGCAGAAGTATGCAAAGCATGCATCTCAATTAGTCAGCAACCATAGTCCCGCCC
CTAACTCCGCCCATCCCGCCCCTAACTCCGCCCAGTTCCGCCCATTCTCCGCCCCATGGCTGACTAATTT
TTTTTATTTATGCAGAGGCCGAGGCCGCCTCTGCCTCTGAGCTATTCCAGAAGTAGTGAGGAGGCTTTTT
TGGAGGCCTAGGCTTTTGCAAAAAGCTCCCGGGAGCTTGTATATCCATTTTCGGATCTGATCAAGAGACA
GGATGAGGATCGTTTCGCATGATTGAACAAGATGGATTGCACGCAGGTTCTCCGGCCGCTTGGGTGGAGA
GGCTATTCGGCTATGACTGGGCACAACAGACAATCGGCTGCTCTGATGCCGCCGTGTTCCGGCTGTCAGC
GCAGGGGCGCCCGGTTCTTTTTGTCAAGACCGACCTGTCCGGTGCCCTGAATGAACTGCAGGACGAGGCA
GCGCGGCTATCGTGGCTGGCCACGACGGGCGTTCCTTGCGCAGCTGTGCTCGACGTTGTCACTGAAGCGG
GAAGGGACTGGCTGCTATTGGGCGAAGTGCCGGGGCAGGATCTCCTGTCATCTCACCTTGCTCCTGCCGA
GAAAGTATCCATCATGGCTGATGCAATGCGGCGGCTGCATACGCTTGATCCGGCTACCTGCCCATTCGAC
CACCAAGCGAAACATCGCATCGAGCGAGCACGTACTCGGATGGAAGCCGGTCTTGTCGATCAGGATGATC
TGGACGAAGAGCATCAGGGGCTCGCGCCAGCCGAACTGTTCGCCAGGCTCAAGGCGCGCATGCCCGACGG
CGAGGATCTCGTCGTGACCCATGGCGATGCCTGCTTGCCGAATATCATGGTGGAAAATGGCCGCTTTTCT
GGATTCATCGACTGTGGCCGGCTGGGTGTGGCGGACCGCTATCAGGACATAGCGTTGGCTACCCGTGATA
TTGCTGAAGAGCTTGGCGGCGAATGGGCTGACCGCTTCCTCGTGCTTTACGGTATCGCCGCTCCCGATTC
GCAGCGCATCGCCTTCTATCGCCTTCTTGACGAGTTCTTCTGAGCGGGACTCTGGGGTTCGCGAAATGAC
CGACCAAGCGACGCCCAACCTGCCATCACGAGATTTCGATTCCACCGCCGCCTTCTATGAAAGGTTGGGC
TTCGGAATCGTTTTCCGGGACGCCGGCTGGATGATCCTCCAGCGCGGGGATCTCATGCTGGAGTTCTTCG
CCCACCCCAACTTGTTTATTGCAGCTTATAATGGTTACAAATAAAGCAATAGCATCACAAATTTCACAAA
TAAAGCATTTTTTTCACTGCATTCTAGTTGTGGTTTGTCCAAACTCATCAATGTATCTTATCATGTCTGT
ATACCGTCGACCTCTAGCTAGAGCTTGGCGTAATCATGGTCATAGCTGTTTCCTGTGTGAAATTGTTATC
CGCTCACAATTCCACACAACATACGAGCCGGAAGCATAAAGTGTAAAGCCTGGGGTGCCTAATGAGTGAG
CTAACTCACATTAATTGCGTTGCGCTCACTGCCCGCTTTCCAGTCGGGAAACCTGTCGTGCCAGCTGCAT
TAATGAATCGGCCAACGCGCGGGGAGAGGCGGTTTGCGTATTGGGCGCTCTTCCGCTTCCTCGCTCACTG
ACTCGCTGCGCTCGGTCGTTCGGCTGCGGCGAGCGGTATCAGCTCACTCAAAGGCGGTAATACGGTTATC
CACAGAATCAGGGGATAACGCAGGAAAGAACATGTGAGCAAAAGGCCAGCAAAAGGCCAGGAACCGTAAA
AAGGCCGCGTTGCTGGCGTTTTTCCATAGGCTCCGCCCCCCTGACGAGCATCACAAAAATCGACGCTCAA
GTCAGAGGTGGCGAAACCCGACAGGACTATAAAGATACCAGGCGTTTCCCCCTGGAAGCTCCCTCGTGCG
CTCTCCTGTTCCGACCCTGCCGCTTACCGGATACCTGTCCGCCTTTCTCCCTTCGGGAAGCGTGGCGCTT
TCTCATAGCTCACGCTGTAGGTATCTCAGTTCGGTGTAGGTCGTTCGCTCCAAGCTGGGCTGTGTGCACG
AACCCCCCGTTCAGCCCGACCGCTGCGCCTTATCCGGTAACTATCGTCTTGAGTCCAACCCGGTAAGACA
CGACTTATCGCCACTGGCAGCAGCCACTGGTAACAGGATTAGCAGAGCGAGGTATGTAGGCGGTGCTACA
GAGTTCTTGAAGTGGTGGCCTAACTACGGCTACACTAGAAGAACAGTATTTGGTATCTGCGCTCTGCTGA
AGCCAGTTACCTTCGGAAAAAGAGTTGGTAGCTCTTGATCCGGCAAACAAACCACCGCTGGTAGCGGTGG
TTTTTTTGTTTGCAAGCAGCAGATTACGCGCAGAAAAAAAGGATCTCAAGAAGATCCTTTGATCTTTTCT
ACGGGGTCTGACGCTCAGTGGAACGAAAACTCACGTTAAGGGATTTTGGTCATGAGATTATCAAAAAGGA
TCTTCACCTAGATCCTTTTAAATTAAAAATGAAGTTTTAAATCAATCTAAAGTATATATGAGTAAACTTG
GTCTGACAGTTACCAATGCTTAATCAGTGAGGCACCTATCTCAGCGATCTGTCTATTTCGTTCATCCATA
GTTGCCTGACTCCCCGTCGTGTAGATAACTACGATACGGGAGGGCTTACCATCTGGCCCCAGTGCTGC
